Addgene plasmid #136597: OSCA4.1
Purpose: Expresses the mechanosensitive channel OSCA4.1 in mammalian cells
Depositing lab: Ardem Patapoutian. Depositing organization: Scripps California (The Scripps Research Institute). Publication: OSCA/TMEM63 are an Evolutionarily Conserved Family of Mechanically Activated Ion Channels. Murthy SE, Dubin AE, Whitwam T, Jojoa-Cruz S, Cahalan SM, Mousavi SAR, Ward AB, Patapoutian A. Elife. 2018 Nov 1;7. pii: 41844. doi: 10.7554/eLife.41844. PubMed 30382938.
Backbone
  Vector backbone: pIRES2-mCherry
  Backbone size w/o insert (bp): 5262
  Total vector size (bp): 7727
  Vector type: Mammalian Expression
Growth in bacteria
  Bacterial resistance: Kanamycin, 50 μg/mL
  Growth temperature: 37°C
  Growth strain: DH5alpha
  Copy number: High Copy
Gene/Insert
  Gene/Insert name: OSCA4.1
  Species: A. thaliana (mustard weed)
  Insert size (bp): 2466
  GenBank ID: NM_119753.3
  Entrez Gene: AT4G35870 (a.k.a. F4B14.140, F4B14_140)
  Promoter: CMV
  Tag / fusion protein: pIRES2-mCherry (C terminal on backbone)
  Cloning method: Gibson Cloning
  Sequencing primers: 5′ CMV Forward; 3′ IRES Reverse
Resource information
  A portion of this plasmid was derived from a plasmid made by: Sequence was downloaded from TAIR [The arabidopsis information resource] and human codon-optimized and synthesized by Genewiz.
Terms and licenses: Academic/Nonprofit Terms; Industry Terms: Not Available to Industry
How to cite: OSCA4.1 was a gift from Ardem Patapoutian (Addgene plasmid # 136597 ; http://n2t.net/addgene:136597 ; RRID:Addgene_136597)
