[The description below was written by a language model from this plasmid's Addgene catalogue record and pLannotate feature annotations shown in this document.]
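Description:
OSCA4.1 is a 7.7 kb mammalian expression plasmid built on the pIRES2-mCherry backbone. It carries the coding sequence of the Arabidopsis thaliana protein OSCA4.1 (gene AT4G35870), which the feature annotation matches to GFS10/CSC1-like protein, described as an osmosensitive calcium-permeable cation channel. According to the record, the roughly 2.5 kb insert was human codon-optimized, synthesized from the database sequence, and introduced by Gibson assembly. In bacteria the plasmid replicates from a high-copy ColE1/pUC-type origin and is selected with kanamycin. An f1 origin is also present.

Transcription is driven by the human cytomegalovirus immediate-early enhancer and promoter, which span the numbering origin of the circular sequence. The OSCA4.1 open reading frame is followed by an EMCV internal ribosome entry site (IRES2), the mCherry coding sequence and an SV40 polyadenylation signal. Although the catalogue lists mCherry under "tag/fusion", the feature layout shows a bicistronic arrangement. The channel and the red fluorescent protein are translated separately from one mRNA, so mCherry marks transfected cells while leaving the channel untagged.

A second cassette places the Tn5 NeoR/KanR gene under tandem bacterial (bla) and SV40 early promoters, with an HSV TK polyadenylation signal. It gives kanamycin resistance in E. coli and can give G418 resistance in mammalian cells. The short large T antigen, ble and bGH poly(A) hits are fragmentary backbone remnants rather than functional elements.

The stated purpose is to express this mechanosensitive channel family member in mammalian cells. The associated work characterizes OSCA/TMEM63 proteins as mechanically activated ion channels, and red fluorescence would allow expressing cells to be picked out for functional study.
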