Features (pLannotate 1.2.2; 16 found; start..end, strand, type, name):
      1..204     +  promoter       CMV promoter: human cytomegalovirus (CMV) immediate early promoter
    227..270     +  misc_feature   MCS (fragment): multiple cloning site
    271..2721    +  CDS            GFS10: CSCLE_ARATH - Experimental evidence at transcript level: Swiss-Prot protein existence level 2. Acts as an osmosensitive calcium-permeable cation channel. From Arabidopsis thaliana (Mouse-ear cress).
   2732..3318    +  misc_feature   IRES2: internal ribosome entry site (IRES) of the encephalomyocarditis virus (EMCV)
   3319..4026    +  CDS            mCherry: mCherry is a basic (constitutively fluorescent) red fluorescent protein published in 2004, derived from Discosoma sp.. It is reported to be a very rapidly-maturing monomer with low acid sensitivity.
   4045..4128    +  CDS            large T antigen (fragment): large T antigen from SV40 (simian virus 40)
   4151..4272    +  polyA_signal   SV40 poly(A) signal: SV40 polyadenylation signal
   4306..4734    -  rep_origin     f1 ori (sequence partly withheld): f1 bacteriophage origin of replication; arrow indicates direction of (+) strand synthesis
   4761..4865    +  promoter       AmpR promoter: bla
   4867..5224    +  promoter       SV40 promoter: SV40 enhancer and early promoter
   5259..6053    +  CDS            NeoR/KanR: aminoglycoside phosphotransferase from Tn5; aph(3')-II (or nptII); confers resistance to neomycin, kanamycin, and G418 (Geneticin®)
   6074..6226    +  CDS            ble (fragment): BLE_KLEPN - Experimental evidence at protein level: Swiss-Prot protein existence level 1. Binding protein with a strong affinity to the bleomycin family of antibiotics. Binds to CL990; an antimitotic-antibiotic compound. From Klebsiella pneumoniae.
   6285..6332    +  polyA_signal   HSV TK poly(A) signal: herpes simplex virus thymidine kinase polyadenylation signal (Cole and Stacy, 1985)
   6423..6439    -  polyA_signal   bGH poly(A) signal (fragment): bovine growth hormone polyadenylation signal
   6661..7249    +  rep_origin     ori: high-copy-number ColE1/pMB1/pBR322/pUC origin of replication
   7424..7727    +  enhancer       CMV enhancer: human cytomegalovirus immediate early enhancer
>Addgene plasmid #136597 | OSCA4.1 | addgene full sequence | sequence record 273675 | Addgene NGS Result
GTGATGCGGTTTTGGCAGTACATCAATGGGCGTGGATAGCGGTTTGACTCACGGGGATTTCCAAGTCTCC
ACCCCATTGACGTCAATGGGAGTTTGTTTTGGCACCAAAATCAACGGGACTTTCCAAAATGTCGTAACAA
CTCCGCCCCATTGACGCAAATGGGCGGTAGGCGTGTACGGTGGGAGGTCTATATAAGCAGAGCTGGTTTA
GTGAACCGTCAGATCCGCTAGCGCTACCGGACTCAGATCTCGAGCTCAAGCTTCGAATTCATGAACAGAA
ACTTTAGCCCCGCCGCCATGCCTCCTATTAGCAGCATGACAATCGACAATAGCTTTTCCCCTCCTCCTTC
CAGCGGAGATCTGCCCGAAATCCCCGACGCTTGGTACGGCAATATCCAATACCTCCTCAATATCAGCGTG
ATCGGTTTACTGTGCTGTGTCAGCATCTTCCTCTTCGTGAAGCTGAGGAGCGACCATCGTAGAATGCCCG
GCCCTAGCGCCCTCTTCTCCAAGTTATTAGCCGTGTGGAAAGCCACATGTCGTGAGATCGCTAGACACTG
CGGCGCCGATGCCGCTCAGTTCTTATTAATCGAGGGCGGAAGCTTCGTGTTATTATTCAGCATTGCTGTT
TTAGCCGTGAGCGTGATGCTGCCTTTAAATCTGTATGCTGGCACAGCTTTACTGAGCGATGAGCTGTCCA
AGACAATGATTACCCACATTCAGAAGGGCAGCGCCCTCCTCTGGCTGCACTTCGTCTTTGTGGTCATCGT
GGTGGTGATCTCCCACTTTGGCATCGCTGCTATTGAGGCTCGTCTGAAGTTCACTCGTTTTAGGGATGGC
AACGGCAATATCAGCGACCCCAATGCCAATAGCACCGCCGTGTTTACCATTATGGTGCAAGGTCTGCCTA
AGAATCTGGGAAGCGATCGTGTGGAGTTCGAAGATTGCTTTCGTCTGAAGTACCCCGGCAAAGTGTACAA
GTTTATCGTGCCTATGGACCTCTGCGCTTTAGATGATCTGGCCACCGAGCTCGTTCGTGTTCGTGACGAG
ATTACTTGGCTCGTGGCTAAGATGGACTCTCGTTTATTACCCGATGAGTATGAGAACGTCGGCGACAATG
GTTTAGTGTTCTGCGTGTGCTCTTTATGGGTTCGTGTCAAGGTGCTGTGGAGCCAAATCACCGAGAGGTT
CGGCTTCACCGACGATGAAAAGCTGAGGAAGCTGCAAGAACTGAGAGCCGATCTCGAGTCCCAACTGGCT
GCCTACAAAGAGGGTCGTGCCCAAGGCGCCGGCGTCGCTTTCGTGATGTTTAAGGACGTGTACACCGCCA
ATAAGGCCGTGCAAGATTTTCGTAACGAGAGGTCTCGTAGGACTGGTAAGTTTTTCAGCGTGACAGAGTT
ACGTCTGCAGAGGAACCAGTGGAAGGTCGATAGGGCTCCTTTAGCCACAGACATTTACTGGAACCATTTA
GGACTGACCAAGGTGGCTTTAATTGTGAGAAGAGTGATCGTGAACACCATTTTACTGCTCATCCTCGTGT
TTTTTAGCTCCCCTCTCGCTCTGATTAGCGCTCTCGTGTCCGCTGGCAGAATTTTCAATGCCGAGGCTTT
AGATTCCGCTCAGTACTGGCTGACTTGGGTGCAGACCAGCGGATGGATTGGCTCTTTAATCTTCCAGTTT
CTGCCCAACGTGTTTATCTTCGTCAGCATGTATATCGTCATCCCCTCCGCTTTATCCTATCTGAGCAAGT
TCGAAAGGCATCTGACAGTCAGCGGCGAGCAGAGAGCCGCTCTGCTCAAGATGGTGTGCTTCTTTTTAGT
CAACCTCATTATCCTCAAAGCTTTAGTGGAGTCCTCCCTCGAATCTGCTTTACTGAAGATGAGCAGATGT
TACCTCGACGGCGAAGACTGCAAAAGGATTGAGGAGTACATGAGCCCCAGCTTTCTGTCTCGTAGCTGTG
TCTCCGCTTTAGCTTTCCTCATCACCTCCACCTTCCTCGGCATCAGCTTCGATTTACTGGCCCCCATCCC
TTGGATTAAGAAGAAGATCCAGAAGTTCAGAAAGAATGACATGCTGCAGCTGGTCCCCGAACAGAACGAG
GAATACGCTTTAGAAAACCAAGAACCCTCCTCCAATTTAGAGACACCTTTACTCCCCGAGAACATGTTTG
AGAGCCCTAGGTTCGGAGACATCGAGCCCATGTCCCAAGATTTAAGCGAGTACCCTATCAGCAGAACCAG
CCCCATCCCCAAGCAGAAGTTCGACTTCGCTCAGTACTACGCCTTTAATTTAACCATCTTCGCCCTCACC
ATGATCTACAGCTCCTTTGCCCCTTTAGTCGTCCCCGTTGGAGCCGTGTATTTCGGATATCGTTACATCG
TCGATAAATACAACTTTTTATACGTCTATCGTGTGAGAGGCTTTCCCGCTGGCAATGAAGGAAAGCTGAT
GGACACAGTTTTATGTATCATGAGGTTCTGCGTGGACCTCTATTTAGTGAGCATGTTATTATTCTTCTCC
GTCAAGGGCGACAGCACCAAACTGCAAGCTATCTTCACTTTAGGAGTTTTAGTCATGTACAAACTGCTGC
CCAGCGATACCGATCGTTATCATCCCGCCTTACTGAGGAGCATTCAGACCGTGGATAGCATCATCGACGG
ACCCGTCGATTACGAGGCCTACAGCCACCCTAACTTCGACTGGGACACCTACAACAATCGTTGAGGATCC
GCCCCTCTCCCTCCCCCCCCCCTAACGTTACTGGCCGAAGCCGCTTGGAATAAGGCCGGTGTGCGTTTGT
CTATATGTTATTTTCCACCATATTGCCGTCTTTTGGCAATGTGAGGGCCCGGAAACCTGGCCCTGTCTTC
TTGACGAGCATTCCTAGGGGTCTTTCCCCTCTCGCCAAAGGAATGCAAGGTCTGTTGAATGTCGTGAAGG
AAGCAGTTCCTCTGGAAGCTTCTTGAAGACAAACAACGTCTGTAGCGACCCTTTGCAGGCAGCGGAACCC
CCCACCTGGCGACAGGTGCCTCTGCGGCCAAAAGCCACGTGTATAAGATACACCTGCAAAGGCGGCACAA
CCCCAGTGCCACGTTGTGAGTTGGATAGTTGTGGAAAGAGTCAAATGGCTCTCCTCAAGCGTATTCAACA
AGGGGCTGAAGGATGCCCAGAAGGTACCCCATTGTATGGGATCTGATCTGGGGCCTCGGTACACATGCTT
TACATGTGTTTAGTCGAGGTTAAAAAAACGTCTAGGCCCCCCGAACCACGGGGACGTGGTTTTCCTTTGA
AAAACACGATGATAATATGGCCACAACCATGGTGAGCAAGGGCGAGGAGGATAACATGGCCATCATCAAG
GAGTTCATGCGCTTCAAGGTGCACATGGAGGGCTCCGTGAACGGCCACGAGTTCGAGATCGAGGGCGAGG
GCGAGGGCCGCCCCTACGAGGGCACCCAGACCGCCAAGCTGAAGGTGACCAAGGGTGGCCCCCTGCCCTT
CGCCTGGGACATCCTGTCCCCTCAGTTCATGTACGGCTCCAAGGCCTACGTGAAGCACCCCGCCGACATC
CCCGACTACTTGAAGCTGTCCTTCCCCGAGGGCTTCAAGTGGGAGCGCGTGATGAACTTCGAGGACGGCG
GCGTGGTGACCGTGACCCAGGACTCCTCCCTGCAGGACGGCGAGTTCATCTACAAGGTGAAGCTGCGCGG
CACCAACTTCCCCTCCGACGGCCCCGTAATGCAGAAGAAGACCATGGGCTGGGAGGCCTCCTCCGAGCGG
ATGTACCCCGAGGACGGCGCCCTGAAGGGCGAGATCAAGCAGAGGCTGAAGCTGAAGGACGGCGGCCACT
ACGACGCTGAGGTCAAGACCACCTACAAGGCCAAGAAGCCCGTGCAGCTGCCCGGCGCCTACAACGTCAA
CATCAAGTTGGACATCACCTCCCACAACGAGGACTACACCATCGTGGAACAGTACGAACGCGCCGAGGGC
CGCCACTCCACCGGCGGCATGGACGAGCTGTACAAGTAAGCGGCCGCGACTCTAGATCATAATCAGCCAT
ACCACATTTGTAGAGGTTTTACTTGCTTTAAAAAACCTCCCACACCTCCCCCTGAACCTGAAACATAAAA
TGAATGCAATTGTTGTTGTTAACTTGTTTATTGCAGCTTATAATGGTTACAAATAAAGCAATAGCATCAC
AAATTTCACAAATAAAGCATTTTTTTCACTGCATTCTAGTTGTGGTTTGTCCAAACTCATCAATGTATCT
TAAGGCGTAAATTGTAAGCGTTAATATTTTGTTAAAATTCGCGTTAAATTTTTGTTAAATCAGCTCATTT
TTTAACCAATAGGCCGAAATCGGCAAAATCCCTTATAAATCAAAAGAATAGACCGAGATAGGGT
[37 nt withheld, positions 4405-4441]
AAAGAACGTGGACTCCAACGTCAAAGG
[49 nt withheld, positions 4469-4517]
T
[91 nt withheld, positions 4519-4609]
G
[124 nt withheld, positions 4611-4734]
CAGGTGGCACTTTTCGGGGAAATGTGCGCGGAACCCCTATTTGTTTATTTTTCTAAATACATTCAAATAT
GTATCCGCTCATGAGACAATAACCCTGATAAATGCTTCAATAATATTGAAAAAGGAAGAGTCCTGAGGCG
GAAAGAACCAGCTGTGGAATGTGTGTCAGTTAGGGTGTGGAAAGTCCCCAGGCTCCCCAGCAGGCAGAAG
TATGCAAAGCATGCATCTCAATTAGTCAGCAACCAGGTGTGGAAAGTCCCCAGGCTCCCCAGCAGGCAGA
AGTATGCAAAGCATGCATCTCAATTAGTCAGCAACCATAGTCCCGCCCCTAACTCCGCCCATCCCGCCCC
TAACTCCGCCCAGTTCCGCCCATTCTCCGCCCCATGGCTGACTAATTTTTTTTATTTATGCAGAGGCCGA
GGCCGCCTCGGCCTCTGAGCTATTCCAGAAGTAGTGAGGAGGCTTTTTTGGAGGCCTAGGCTTTTGCAAA
GATCGATCAAGAGACAGGATGAGGATCGTTTCGCATGATTGAACAAGATGGATTGCACGCAGGTTCTCCG
GCCGCTTGGGTGGAGAGGCTATTCGGCTATGACTGGGCACAACAGACAATCGGCTGCTCTGATGCCGCCG
TGTTCCGGCTGTCAGCGCAGGGGCGCCCGGTTCTTTTTGTCAAGACCGACCTGTCCGGTGCCCTGAATGA
ACTGCAAGACGAGGCAGCGCGGCTATCGTGGCTGGCCACGACGGGCGTTCCTTGCGCAGCTGTGCTCGAC
GTTGTCACTGAAGCGGGAAGGGACTGGCTGCTATTGGGCGAAGTGCCGGGGCAGGATCTCCTGTCATCTC
ACCTTGCTCCTGCCGAGAAAGTATCCATCATGGCTGATGCAATGCGGCGGCTGCATACGCTTGATCCGGC
TACCTGCCCATTCGACCACCAAGCGAAACATCGCATCGAGCGAGCACGTACTCGGATGGAAGCCGGTCTT
GTCGATCAGGATGATCTGGACGAAGAGCATCAGGGGCTCGCGCCAGCCGAACTGTTCGCCAGGCTCAAGG
CGAGCATGCCCGACGGCGAGGATCTCGTCGTGACCCATGGCGATGCCTGCTTGCCGAATATCATGGTGGA
AAATGGCCGCTTTTCTGGATTCATCGACTGTGGCCGGCTGGGTGTGGCGGACCGCTATCAGGACATAGCG
TTGGCTACCCGTGATATTGCTGAAGAGCTTGGCGGCGAATGGGCTGACCGCTTCCTCGTGCTTTACGGTA
TCGCCGCTCCCGATTCGCAGCGCATCGCCTTCTATCGCCTTCTTGACGAGTTCTTCTGAGCGGGACTCTG
GGGTTCGAAATGACCGACCAAGCGACGCCCAACCTGCCATCACGAGATTTCGATTCCACCGCCGCCTTCT
ATGAAAGGTTGGGCTTCGGAATCGTTTTCCGGGACGCCGGCTGGATGATCCTCCAGCGCGGGGATCTCAT
GCTGGAGTTCTTCGCCCACCCTAGGGGGAGGCTAACTGAAACACGGAAGGAGACAATACCGGAAGGAACC
CGCGCTATGACGGCAATAAAAAGACAGAATAAAACGCACGGTGTTGGGTCGTTTGTTCATAAACGCGGGG
TTCGGTCCCAGGGCTGGCACTCTGTCGATACCCCACCGAGACCCCATTGGGGCCAATACGCCCGCGTTTC
TTCCTTTTCCCCACCCCACCCCCCAAGTTCGGGTGAAGGCCCAGGGCTCGCAGCCAACGTCGGGGCGGCA
GGCCCTGCCATAGCCTCAGGTTACTCATATATACTTTAGATTGATTTAAAACTTCATTTTTAATTTAAAA
GGATCTAGGTGAAGATCCTTTTTGATAATCTCATGACCAAAATCCCTTAACGTGAGTTTTCGTTCCACTG
AGCGTCAGACCCCGTAGAAAAGATCAAAGGATCTTCTTGAGATCCTTTTTTTCTGCGCGTAATCTGCTGC
TTGCAAACAAAAAAACCACCGCTACCAGCGGTGGTTTGTTTGCCGGATCAAGAGCTACCAACTCTTTTTC
CGAAGGTAACTGGCTTCAGCAGAGCGCAGATACCAAATACTGTTCTTCTAGTGTAGCCGTAGTTAGGCCA
CCACTTCAAGAACTCTGTAGCACCGCCTACATACCTCGCTCTGCTAATCCTGTTACCAGTGGCTGCTGCC
AGTGGCGATAAGTCGTGTCTTACCGGGTTGGACTCAAGACGATAGTTACCGGATAAGGCGCAGCGGTCGG
GCTGAACGGGGGGTTCGTGCACACAGCCCAGCTTGGAGCGAACGACCTACACCGAACTGAGATACCTACA
GCGTGAGCTATGAGAAAGCGCCACGCTTCCCGAAGGGAGAAAGGCGGACAGGTATCCGGTAAGCGGCAGG
GTCGGAACAGGAGAGCGCACGAGGGAGCTTCCAGGGGGAAACGCCTGGTATCTTTATAGTCCTGTCGGGT
TTCGCCACCTCTGACTTGAGCGTCGATTTTTGTGATGCTCGTCAGGGGGGCGGAGCCTATGGAAAAACGC
CAGCAACGCGGCCTTTTTACGGTTCCTGGCCTTTTGCTGGCCTTTTGCTCACATGTTCTTTCCTGCGTTA
TCCCCTGATTCTGTGGATAACCGTATTACCGCCATGCATTAGTTATTAATAGTAATCAATTACGGGGTCA
TTAGTTCATAGCCCATATATGGAGTTCCGCGTTACATAACTTACGGTAAATGGCCCGCCTGGCTGACCGC
CCAACGACCCCCGCCCATTGACGTCAATAATGACGTATGTTCCCATAGTAACGCCAATAGGGACTTTCCA
TTGACGTCAATGGGTGGAGTATTTACGGTAAACTGCCCACTTGGCAGTACATCAAGTGTATCATATGCCA
AGTACGCCCCCTATTGACGTCAATGACGGTAAATGGCCCGCCTGGCATTATGCCCAGTACATGACCTTAT
GGGACTTTCCTACTTGGCAGTACATCTACGTATTAGTCATCGCTATTACCATG
